Addgene plasmid #209985: pLPE3
Purpose: Contains Level 0* Part: E. coli shuttle part (pMB1_cat) for the construction of Level 2 plasmids
Depositing lab: Thorsten Mascher. Depositing organization: Technische Universitaet Dresden. Publication: Development of a Golden Gate Assembly-Based Genetic Toolbox for Lactiplantibacillus plantarum and Its Application for Engineering Monoterpenoid Biosynthesis. Li X, Schönberg PY, Wucherpfennig T, Hinze C, Sulaj F, Henle T, Mascher T. ACS Synth Biol. 2024 Sep 20;13(9):2764-2779. doi: 10.1021/acssynbio.4c00075. Epub 2024 Sep 10. PubMed 39254046.
Backbone
  Vector backbone: pLP5
  Vector type: Bacterial Expression
  Selectable markers: mScarlet-I
Growth in bacteria
  Bacterial resistance: Chloramphenicol, 25 μg/mL
  Growth temperature: 37°C
  Growth strain: DH5alpha
  Copy number: Low Copy
Gene/Insert
  Gene/Insert name: E. coli shuttle part (pMB1_cat)
  Species: E. coli
  Cloning method: Restriction Enzyme; 5′ cloning site BsaI (destroyed during cloning); 3′ cloning site BsaI (destroyed during cloning)
Terms and licenses: Academic/Nonprofit Terms; Industry Terms: Not Available to Industry
How to cite: pLPE3 was a gift from Thorsten Mascher (Addgene plasmid # 209985 ; http://n2t.net/addgene:209985 ; RRID:Addgene_209985)
