[The description below was written by a language model from this plasmid's Addgene catalogue record and pLannotate feature annotations shown in this document.]
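Description:
pLPE3 is a 3.9 kb bacterial part-storage plasmid from a Golden Gate assembly toolbox developed for Lactiplantibacillus plantarum. It is built on the pLP5 backbone and holds a "Level 0*" part, the E. coli shuttle module designated pMB1_cat, which is intended to be incorporated into Level 2 plasmids so that those assemblies can be replicated and selected in E. coli. The part was inserted through BsaI sites that were destroyed during cloning. The record does not say which enzyme or overhangs are used to release the part in later assembly steps.

The feature table shows a chloramphenicol acetyltransferase (cat) gene driven by its native cat promoter and followed by a lambda t0 terminator, which accounts for the chloramphenicol selection listed in the catalogue. Two copies of a ColE1/pMB1-type origin are annotated in opposite orientations on either side of the cat cassette, each next to a lambda t0 terminator. This is consistent with one origin belonging to the backbone and one to the stored shuttle part, but the record does not assign them explicitly. Only one cat gene is annotated, so it apparently serves both as the plasmid's own marker and as part of the pMB1_cat module. The annotation tool describes the origin as high-copy, whereas the catalogue lists the plasmid as low copy.

The plasmid also carries an mScarlet-I red fluorescent protein coding sequence, followed by a stack of rrnB T1, T7Te and his operon terminators. No promoter for it is annotated. The catalogue lists mScarlet-I as a selectable marker, suggesting it acts as a visual colour screen in the assembly scheme.
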