Features (pLannotate 1.2.2; 10 found; start..end, strand, type, name):
    176..871     +  CDS            mScarlet-I: mScarlet-I is a basic (constitutively fluorescent) red fluorescent protein published in 2016, derived from synthetic construct. It is reported to be a rapidly-maturing monomer with moderate acid sensitivity.
    883..954     +  terminator     rrnB T1 terminator: transcription terminator T1 from the E. coli rrnB gene
    970..997     +  terminator     T7Te terminator: phage T7 early transcription terminator
   1012..1069    +  terminator     his operon terminator: This putative transcriptin terminator from the E. coli his operon has a 2-bp deletion introduced during synthesis. Its efficiency has not been determined.
   1264..1852    -  rep_origin     ori: high-copy-number ColE1/pMB1/pBR322/pUC origin of replication
   2035..2129    -  terminator     lambda t0 terminator: transcription terminator from phage lambda
   2179..2276    +  promoter       cat promoter: promoter of the E. coli cat gene encoding chloramphenicol acetyltransferase
   2277..2933    +  CDS            cat: CAT_ECOLX - Experimental evidence at protein level: Swiss-Prot protein existence level 1. This enzyme is an effector of chloramphenicol resistance in bacteria. From Escherichia coli. This protein is used as a marker in many commonly used cloning vectors, such as pACYC184.
   2957..3051    +  terminator     lambda t0 terminator: transcription terminator from phage lambda
   3234..3822    +  rep_origin     ori: high-copy-number ColE1/pMB1/pBR322/pUC origin of replication
>Addgene plasmid #209985 | pLPE3 | addgene full sequence | sequence record 419384 | Addgene NGS Result
TGAGACGCGGAAAGTGAAACGTGATTTCATGCGTCATTTTGAACATTTTGTAAATCTTATTTAATAATGT
GTGCGGCAATTCACATTTAATTTATGAATGTTTTCTTAACATCGCGGCAACTCAAGAAACGGCAGGTTCG
GATCTTAGCTACTAGAGAAAGAGGAGAAATACTAGATGGTTTCTAAAGGTGAAGCAGTGATCAAAGAATT
TATGCGCTTCAAAGTTCACATGGAAGGTTCTATGAACGGCCACGAATTTGAAATTGAAGGTGAAGGCGAA
GGTCGTCCATACGAAGGTACTCAAACCGCAAAACTGAAAGTTACCAAAGGTGGTCCACTGCCATTTTCTT
GGGATATTCTGTCTCCACAATTTATGTACGGTTCTCGTGCATTTATCAAACACCCAGCAGATATTCCAGA
CTACTACAAACAATCTTTTCCGGAAGGTTTCAAATGGGAACGTGTTATGAATTTTGAAGATGGTGGTGCA
GTTACGGTTACCCAAGATACCTCTCTGGAAGATGGTACTCTGATCTACAAAGTTAAACTGCGTGGTACTA
ACTTTCCACCAGATGGTCCAGTTATGCAGAAAAAAACCATGGGTTGGGAAGCATCTACCGAACGTCTGTA
CCCAGAAGATGGCGTTCTGAAAGGTGATATCAAAATGGCACTGCGTCTGAAAGATGGCGGTCGTTACCTG
GCAGATTTCAAAACCACCTACAAAGCGAAAAAACCAGTTCAAATGCCAGGTGCATACAACGTTGATCGTA
AACTGGATATTACCAGCCACAACGAAGATTACACCGTTGTTGAACAATACGAACGTTCTGAAGGCCGTCA
CTCTACCGGTGGTATGGATGAACTGTACAAATAACCAGGCATCAAATAAAACGAAAGGCTCAGTCGAAAG
ACTGGGCCTTTCGTTTTATCTGTTGTTTGTCGGTGAACGCTCTCTACTAGAGTCACACTGGCTCACCTTC
GGGTGGGCCTTTCTGCGTTTATACGATCCAGTCCGGCAAAAAAGGGCAAGGTGTCACCACCCTGCCCTTT
TTCTTTAAAACCGAAAAGATTACTTCGCGTTATGCAGGCTTCCTCGCTCACTGACTCGCTGCGCTCGGTC
GTTCGGCTGCGGCGAGCGGTATCAGCTCACTCAAAGGCGGTAATACGGTTATCCACAGAATCAGGGGATA
ACGCAGGAAAGAACATGTGAGCAAAAGGCCAGCAAAAGGCCAGGAACCGTAAAAAGGCCGCGTTGCTGGC
GTTTTTCCACAGGCTCCGCCCCCCTGACGAGCATCACAAAAATCGACGCTCAAGTCAGAGGTGGCGAAAC
CCGACAGGACTATAAAGATACCAGGCGTTTCCCCCTGGAAGCTCCCTCGTGCGCTCTCCTGTTCCGACCC
TGCCGCTTACCGGATACCTGTCCGCCTTTCTCCCTTCGGGAAGCGTGGCGCTTTCTCATAGCTCACGCTG
TAGGTATCTCAGTTCGGTGTAGGTCGTTCGCTCCAAGCTGGGCTGTGTGCACGAACCCCCCGTTCAGCCC
GACCGCTGCGCCTTATCCGGTAACTATCGTCTTGAGTCCAACCCGGTAAGACACGACTTATCGCCACTGG
CAGCAGCCACTGGTAACAGGATTAGCAGAGCGAGGTATGTAGGCGGTGCTACAGAGTTCTTGAAGTGGTG
GCCTAACTACGGCTACACTAGAAGAACAGTATTTGGTATCTGCGCTCTGCTGAAGCCAGTTACCTTCGGA
AAAAGAGTTGGTAGCTCTTGATCCGGCAAACAAACCACCGCTGGTAGCGGTGGTTTTTTTGTTTGCAAGC
AGCAGATTACGCGCAGAAAAAAAGGATCTCAAGAAGATCCTTTGATCTTTTCTACGGGGTCTGACGCTCA
GTGGAACGAAAACTCACGTTAAGGGATTTTGGTCATGAGATTATCAAAAAGGATCTTCACCTAGATCCTT
TTAAATTAAAAATGAAGTTTTAAATCAATCTAAAGTATATATGAGTAAACTTGGTCTGACAGCTCGAGGC
TTGGATTCTCACCAATAAAAAACGCCCGGCGGCAACCGAGCGTTCTGAACAAATCCAGATGGAGTTCTGA
GGTCATTACTGGATCTATCAACAGGAGTCCAAACGTCGTCTCGGGTCCTTAGACGTCAGGTGGCACTCGA
GTTGATCGGGCACGTAAGAGGTTCCAACTTTCACCATAATGAAATAAGATCACTACCGGGCGTATTTTTT
GAGTTATCGAGATTTTCAGGAGCTAAGGAAGCTAAAATGGAGAAAAAAATCACTGGATATACCACCGTTG
ATATATCCCAATGGCATCGTAAAGAACATTTTGAGGCATTTCAGTCAGTTGCTCAATGTACCTATAACCA
GACCGTTCAGCTGGATATTACGGCCTTTTTAAAGACCGTAAAGAAAAATAAGCACAAGTTTTATCCGGCC
TTTATTCACATTCTTGCCCGCCTGATGAATGCTCATCCGGAATTTCGTATGGCAATGAAAGACGGTGAGC
TGGTGATATGGGATAGTGTTCACCCTTGTTACACCGTTTTCCATGAGCAAACTGAAACGTTTTCATCACT
CTGGAGTGAATACCACGACGATTTCCGGCAGTTTCTACACATATATTCGCAAGATGTGGCGTGTTACGGT
GAAAACCTGGCCTATTTCCCTAAAGGGTTTATTGAGAATATGTTTTTCGTATCAGCCAATCCCTGGGTGA
GTTTCACCAGTTTTGATTTAAACGTGGCCAATATGGACAACTTCTTCGCCCCCGTTTTCACCATGGGCAA
ATATTATACGCAAGGCGACAAGGTGCTGATGCCGCTGGCGATTCAGGTTCATCATGCCGTTTGTGATGGC
TTCCATGTCGGCAGAATGCTTAATGAATTACAACAGTACTGCGACGAGTGGCAGGGCGGGGCGTAATTTG
ATATCGAGCTCGCTTGGACTCCTGTTGATAGATCCAGTAATGACCTCAGAACTCCATCTGGATTTGTTCA
GAACGCTCGGTTGCCGCCGGGCGTTTTTTATTGGTGAGAATCCAAGCCTCGAGCTGTCAGACCAAGTTTA
CTCATATATACTTTAGATTGATTTAAAACTTCATTTTTAATTTAAAAGGATCTAGGTGAAGATCCTTTTT
GATAATCTCATGACCAAAATCCCTTAACGTGAGTTTTCGTTCCACTGAGCGTCAGACCCCGTAGAAAAGA
TCAAAGGATCTTCTTGAGATCCTTTTTTTCTGCGCGTAATCTGCTGCTTGCAAACAAAAAAACCACCGCT
ACCAGCGGTGGTTTGTTTGCCGGATCAAGAGCTACCAACTCTTTTTCCGAAGGTAACTGGCTTCAGCAGA
GCGCAGATACCAAATACTGTTCTTCTAGTGTAGCCGTAGTTAGGCCACCACTTCAAGAACTCTGTAGCAC
CGCCTACATACCTCGCTCTGCTAATCCTGTTACCAGTGGCTGCTGCCAGTGGCGATAAGTCGTGTCTTAC
CGGGTTGGACTCAAGACGATAGTTACCGGATAAGGCGCAGCGGTCGGGCTGAACGGGGGGTTCGTGCACA
CAGCCCAGCTTGGAGCGAACGACCTACACCGAACTGAGATACCTACAGCGTGAGCTATGAGAAAGCGCCA
CGCTTCCCGAAGGGAGAAAGGCGGACAGGTATCCGGTAAGCGGCAGGGTCGGAACAGGAGAGCGCACGAG
GGAGCTTCCAGGGGGAAACGCCTGGTATCTTTATAGTCCTGTCGGGTTTCGCCACCTCTGACTTGAGCGT
CGATTTTTGTGATGCTCGTCAGGGGGGCGGAGCCTGTGGAAAAACGCCAGCAACGCGGCCTTTTTACGGT
TCCTGGCCTTTTGCTGGAACA
